Addgene plasmid #244782: CL20_mEGFP_Vidr_015
Purpose: Express mEGFP-tagged intrinsically disordered protein (IDR), Vidr_015, derived from human protein TBC12
Depositing lab: Richard Kriwacki. Depositing organization: St. Jude Children's Research Hospital. Publication: Proteome-wide computational analyses reveal links between protein condensate formation and RNA biology. Maiti S, Tripathi S, Baggett DW, Phillips AH, Park CG, Wang J, Wahiduzzaman, Freyaldenhoven WT, Kinger S, Pioso BJ, Bollinger JC, Somjee R, Lang B, Babu MM, Kriwacki RW. Sci Adv. 2025 Dec 5;11(49):eady1420. doi: 10.1126/sciadv.ady1420. Epub 2025 Dec 3. PubMed 41337585.
Backbone
  Vector backbone: CL20
  Vector type: Mammalian Expression
Growth in bacteria
  Bacterial resistance: Ampicillin, 100 μg/mL
  Growth temperature: 37°C
  Growth strain: NEB Stable
  Copy number: High Copy
Gene/Insert
  Gene/Insert name: Vidr_015
  Species: H. sapiens (human)
  Mutation: Unmutated
  Tag / fusion protein: monomeric EGFP (N terminal on insert)
  Cloning method: Restriction Enzyme; 5′ cloning site Unknown (unknown if destroyed)
Terms and licenses: Academic/Nonprofit Terms; Industry Terms: Not Available to Industry
Depositor comments: TBC12_1_391
How to cite: CL20_mEGFP_Vidr_015 was a gift from Richard Kriwacki (Addgene plasmid # 244782 ; http://n2t.net/addgene:244782 ; RRID:Addgene_244782)
