[The description below was written by a language model from this plasmid's Addgene catalogue record and pLannotate feature annotations shown in this document.]
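Description:
CL20_mEGFP_Vidr_015 is a mammalian expression plasmid built on the CL20 backbone. Although it is catalogued simply as a mammalian expression vector, its feature table shows the architecture of a self-inactivating HIV-1-derived lentiviral transfer vector. It is propagated in E. coli through a high-copy ColE1/pUC-type origin and selected with ampicillin via the β-lactamase gene. The lentiviral portion begins with a CMV enhancer placed upstream of a truncated 5' LTR, an arrangement that typically drives Tat-independent transcription of the vector genome in packaging cells. It is followed by the Ψ packaging signal with an adjoining gag fragment, the cPPT/CTS, the Rev response element for Rev-dependent nuclear export, and a ΔU3 3' LTR. A rabbit β-globin polyadenylation signal lies beyond the 3' LTR. The backbone also carries an SV40 origin and poly(A) signal, along with lac promoter/operator remnants. Short annotated fragments of lacI, nef, vif, Rev and a Tet-responsive promoter appear to be residual sequence matches rather than functional elements.

The payload is an internal cassette in which the CMV immediate-early enhancer and promoter drive monomeric EGFP fused to the N terminus of Vidr_015. This insert is an unmutated intrinsically disordered region from the human protein TBC12 (TBC1D12). The depositor's note indicates that it spans residues 1–391, which is consistent with the length of the annotated TBC1D12 fragment. The stated purpose is to express this fluorescently tagged IDR in mammalian cells. The associated publication concerns proteome-wide analysis of protein condensate formation and its links to RNA biology, so the mEGFP tag presumably serves to visualise the localisation and any condensate-forming behaviour of the IDR. No mammalian selection marker is annotated.
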