Features (pLannotate 1.2.2; 29 found; start..end, strand, type, name):
      1..589     +  rep_origin     ori: high-copy-number ColE1/pMB1/pBR322/pUC origin of replication
    772..826     +  CDS            lacI (fragment): lac repressor; lacI; The lac repressor binds to the lac operator to inhibit transcription in E. coli. This inhibition can be relieved by adding lactose or isopropyl-β-D-thiogalactopyranoside (IPTG).
    828..962     -  polyA_signal   SV40 poly(A) signal: SV40 polyadenylation signal
    982..1117    -  rep_origin     SV40 ori: SV40 origin of replication
   1141..1163    -  promoter       SV40 promoter (fragment): SV40 enhancer and early promoter
   1170..1209    +  CDS            lacI (fragment): lac repressor; lacI; The lac repressor binds to the lac operator to inhibit transcription in E. coli. This inhibition can be relieved by adding lactose or isopropyl-β-D-thiogalactopyranoside (IPTG).
   1222..1243    +  protein_bind   CAP binding site: CAP binding activates transcription in the presence of cAMP. E. coli catabolite activator protein
   1258..1288    +  promoter       lac promoter: promoter for the E. coli lac operon
   1296..1312    +  protein_bind   lac operator: The lac repressor binds to the lac operator to inhibit transcription in E. coli. This inhibition can be relieved by adding lactose or isopropyl-β-D-thiogalactopyranoside (IPTG). lac repressor encoded by lacI
   1697..1752    -  polyA_signal   β-globin poly(A) signal: rabbit β-globin polyadenylation signal (Gil and Proudfoot, 1987)
   1838..1973    -  LTR            3' LTR (ΔU3) (fragment): self-inactivating 3' long terminal repeat (LTR) from HIV-1
   1975..2043    -  CDS            nef (fragment): NEF_HV1Z2 - Experimental evidence at protein level: Swiss-Prot protein existence level 1. Extracellular Nef protein targets CD4(+) T-lymphocytes for apoptosis by interacting with CXCR4 surface receptors. From Human immunodeficiency virus type 1 group M subtype D (isolate Z2/CDC-Z34) (HIV-1).
   2069..3241    -  CDS            TBC1D12 (fragment): TBC12_HUMAN - Also known as KIAA0608. Experimental evidence at protein level: Swiss-Prot protein existence level 1. RAB11A-binding protein that plays a role in neurite outgrowth. From Homo sapiens (Human).
   3284..4000    -  CDS            mEGFP: mEGFP is a basic (constitutively fluorescent) green fluorescent protein published in 2002, derived from Aequorea victoria. It has moderate acid sensitivity.
   4014..4051    -  misc_feature   MCS (fragment): multiple cloning site
   4050..4066    -  promoter       tight TRE promoter (fragment): Tet-responsive promoter PTight, consisting of seven tet operator sequences followed by the minimal CMV promoter
   4082..4285    -  promoter       CMV promoter: human cytomegalovirus (CMV) immediate early promoter
   4286..4589    -  enhancer       CMV enhancer: human cytomegalovirus immediate early enhancer
   4657..4673    -  misc_feature   MCS (fragment): multiple cloning site
   4673..4698    -  CDS            Rev (fragment): human immunodeficiency virus 1 (HIV-1) Rev protein; rev; enhances nuclear export of unspliced and incompletely spliced viral mRNAs
   5075..5308    -  misc_feature   RRE: The Rev response element (RRE) of HIV-1 allows for Rev-dependent mRNA export from the nucleus to the cytoplasm.
   5442..5525    -  CDS            vif (fragment): VIF_HV1BR - Experimental evidence at protein level: Swiss-Prot protein existence level 1. Counteracts the innate antiviral activity of host APOBEC3F and APOBEC3G. Forms a complex with host APOBEC3F and APOBEC3G thus preventing the entry of these lethally hypermutating enzymes into progeny virions. Recruits an active E3 ubiquitin ligase complex composed of elongin BC, CUL5, and RBX2 to induce polyubiquitination of APOBEC3G and APOBEC3F. In turn, they are directed to the 26S proteasome for degradation. Vif interaction with APOBEC3G also blocks its cytidine deaminase activity in a proteasome-inde
   5668..5785    -  misc_feature   cPPT/CTS: central polypurine tract and central termination sequence of HIV-1
   5934..6293    -  CDS            HIV-1 gag (fragment): gag protein from human immunodeficiency virus 1; gag
   6277..6402    -  misc_feature   HIV-1 Ψ: packaging signal of human immunodeficiency virus type 1
   6449..6706    -  LTR            5' LTR (truncated): truncated 5' long terminal repeat (LTR) from HIV-1
   6708..7087    -  enhancer       CMV enhancer: human cytomegalovirus immediate early enhancer
   7118..7222    +  promoter       AmpR promoter: bla
   7223..8083    +  CDS            AmpR: β-lactamase; bla; confers resistance to ampicillin, carbenicillin, and related antibiotics
>Addgene plasmid #244782 | CL20_mEGFP_Vidr_015 | addgene full sequence | sequence record 488245 | Addgene NGS Result
TTGAGATCCTTTTTTTCTGCGCGTAATCTGCTGCTTGCAAACAAAAAAACCACCGCTACCAGCGGTGGTT
TGTTTGCCGGATCAAGAGCTACCAACTCTTTTTCCGAAGGTAACTGGCTTCAGCAGAGCGCAGATACCAA
ATACTGTTCTTCTAGTGTAGCCGTAGTTAGGCCACCACTTCAAGAACTCTGTAGCACCGCCTACATACCT
CGCTCTGCTAATCCTGTTACCAGTGGCTGCTGCCAGTGGCGATAAGTCGTGTCTTACCGGGTTGGACTCA
AGACGATAGTTACCGGATAAGGCGCAGCGGTCGGGCTGAACGGGGGGTTCGTGCACACAGCCCAGCTTGG
AGCGAACGACCTACACCGAACTGAGATACCTACAGCGTGAGCTATGAGAAAGCGCCACGCTTCCCGAAGG
GAGAAAGGCGGACAGGTATCCGGTAAGCGGCAGGGTCGGAACAGGAGAGCGCACGAGGGAGCTTCCAGGG
GGAAACGCCTGGTATCTTTATAGTCCTGTCGGGTTTCGCCACCTCTGACTTGAGCGTCGATTTTTGTGAT
GCTCGTCAGGGGGGCGGAGCCTATGGAAAAACGCCAGCAACGCGGCCTTTTTACGGTTCCTGGCCTTTTG
CTGGCCTTTTGCTCACATGTTCTTTCCTGCGTTATCCCCTGATTCTGTGGATAACCGTATTACCGCCTTT
GAGTGAGCTGATACCGCTCGCCGCAGCCGAACGACCGAGCGCAGCGAGTCAGTGAGCGAGGAAGCGGAAG
AGCGCCCAATACGCAAACCGCCTCTCCCCGCGCGTTGGCCGATTCATTAATGCAGCGGATCCAGACATGA
TAAGATACATTGATGAGTTTGGACAAACCACAACTAGAATGCAGTGAAAAAAATGCTTTATTTGTGAAAT
TTGTGATGCTATTGCTTTATTTGTAACCATTATAAGCTGCAATAAACAAGTTAGCTTTTTGCAAAAGCCT
AGGCCTCCAAAAAAGCCTCCTCACTACTTCTGGAATAGCTCAGAGGCCGAGGCGGCCTCGGCCTCTGCAT
AAATAAAAAAAATTAGTCAGCCATGGGGCGGAGAATGGGCGGAACTGGGCGGAGTTAGGGGCGGGATGGG
CGGAGTTAGGGGCGGGACTATGGTTGCTGACTAATTGAGATGCGGATCCGCTGGCACGACAGGTTTCCCG
ACTGGAAAGCGGGCAGTGAGCGCAACGCAATTAATGTGAGTTAGCTCACTCATTAGGCACCCCAGGCTTT
ACACTTTATGCTTCCGGCTCGTATGTTGTGTGGAATTGTGAGCGGATAACAATTTCACACAGGAAACAGC
TATGACCATGATTACGCCAAGCTTGGGCTGCAGGTCGAGGGATCTCCATAAGAGAAGAGGGACAGCTATG
ACTGGGAGTAGTCAGGAGAGGAGGAAAAATCTGGCTAGTAAAACATGTAAGGAAAATTTTAGGGATGTTA
AAGAAAAAAATAACACAAAACAAAATATAAAAAAAATCTAACCTCAAGTCAAGGCTTTTCTATGGAATAA
GGAATGGACAGCAGGGGGCTGTTTCATATACTGATGACCTCTTTATAGCCAACCTTTGTTCATGGCAGCC
AGCATATGGGCATATGTTGCCAAACTCTAAACCAAATACTCATTCTGATGTTTTAAATGATTTGCCCTCC
CATATGTCCTTCCGAGTGAGAGACACAAAAAATTCCAACACACTATTGCAATGAAAATAAATTTCCTTTA
TTAGCCAGAAGTCAGATGCTCAAGGGGCTTCATGATGTCCCCATAATTTTTGGCAGAGGGAAAAAGATCT
GCTAGCTCGAGCAGCTGAAGCTTTATTGAGGCTTAAGCAGTGGGTTCCCTAGTTAGCCAGAGAGCTCCCA
GGCTCAGATCTGGTCTAACCAGAGAGACCCAGTACAGGCAAAAAGCAGATCTTGTCTTCTTTGGGAGTGA
ATTAGCCCTTCCAGTCCCCCCTTTTCTTTTAAAAAGTGGCTAAGATCTACAGCTGCCTTGTAAGTCATTG
GTCTTAAAGGTACCGTAATCTTATCTAGAACCGGTTCACGGCTCAAACTCAAAGTTTTTACGGCGCGAAG
ACTGGGGGGGTGGTTTGCAAGTACGGCCTGTACGCGCCTCGTATTCTTGCTGGATGATCTTGCTCGTTTT
TTGAAGGTTTTCACGGGGCGGCACCTTACCGAATAATTTCCATCCCGGGGCACTGTGGACGACAGACTTC
AACTCTTTGGTGCGCTTTGGGAATAAATTGCGTGTAAAGAAATCCGCGAACCCTCCTGAACGGCGGGCGC
GCGCACTTGCACCGGCAGGGCCTTGTTCAGCAGCTGGCAAAGGTACGGGCGGGCCAGCGGGTGGCAGATG
GTCACGAGCCGATTGGCCGCGTGAAACTTGGAAAGTGTTACGACTATTAAAGTGAATATCCGAGAAGCCC
AGACGTGGCTCTGCACCTCCATTTGTACGCTCGGCGGAGGTTGCTGGGGGTGCACCTTCCTCTGGACCAC
CTGCCCCAACTCCACGTTGCTCGGAATCCTCGGAGCTACTGCAGGAAGATGCAGGTGAATCTCCCGAATC
CGACCCGGCCCCTTCCGGCTCTTGAGCGTCCGCAGCGACAAGGCAGCATGAACGCAATGGATCTTCCAAC
GGACTTGCCCAATCTGATGGCGATCCGGCACCATCAGCGTCTTCGTCTCCTGGCCCTTCCAAACGCAAGC
GGCCGTATGGGCGGCGGCGACGAGACTCACGGCCCCCAGCACGGGCCAAGCCACGTGCTTCTTCCAGATC
ACGGCAATCACGACCGGGAAGAAAGCCACTATCACCATTTGTCATCCCTTCGTGGCGTGGAGCACGTCCG
TCGGCCACCTCCGCCCCACGATGCTTACTACCACTCCCCAGCAAACACGCATCACTGCGTGGTGCCGCTG
AAGGCGGAGGGGCTCCAGCTTGTCCTGCAGGCAGAGGACAATAGCAAAGACCCGGTTCTAACTGTTCGCC
CGCTGCTGCTAAATAACGTTGCAGAAGTTGACGGGGCGGAGTTTCTTCCTCCTCGTCAGCTTCTTCTTCT
TCATCTGCTTCCTCTGGTGGCTCAACCGCACCCACTCCGCCCCCGAAGCCTCCCGTCGCACGAATAACCT
TACGATCTTGTCCAACTGGATCAGGCGCAGGGACCGGCAGCAATTTAGGGTTACGACCCGAACATGCACC
AGCGTCTTCCGGACCAACCATCCGGGAAGCGGCCGCACTTCCCCCGGAGCCTCCGCTTCCGCCCTTGTAC
AGCTCGTCCATGCCGAGAGTGATCCCGGCGGCGGTCACGAACTCCAGCAGGACCATGTGATCGCGCTTCT
CGTTGGGGTCTTTGCTCAGCTTGGACTGGGTGCTCAGGTAGTGGTTGTCGGGCAGCAGCACGGGGCCGTC
GCCGATGGGGGTGTTCTGCTGGTAGTGGTCGGCGAGCTGCACGCTGCCGTCCTCGATGTTGTGGCGGATC
TTGAAGTTCACCTTGATGCCGTTCTTCTGCTTGTCGGCCATGATATAGACGTTGTGGCTGTTGTAGTTGT
ACTCCAGCTTGTGCCCCAGGATGTTGCCGTCCTCCTTGAAGTCGATGCCCTTCAGCTCGATGCGGTTCAC
CAGGGTGTCGCCCTCGAACTTCACCTCGGCGCGGGTCTTGTAGTTGCCGTCGTCCTTGAAGAAGATGGTG
CGCTCCTGGACGTAGCCTTCGGGCATGGCGGACTTGAAGAAGTCGTGCTGCTTCATGTGGTCGGGGTAGC
GGCTGAAGCACTGCACGCCGTAGGTCAGGGTGGTCACGAGGGTGGGCCAGGGCACGGGCAGCTTGCCGGT
GGTGCAGATGAACTTCAGGGTCAGCTTGCCGTAGGTGGCATCGCCCTCGCCCTCGCCGGACACGCTGAAC
TTGTGGCCGTTTACGTCGCCGTCCAGCTCGACCAGGATGGGCACCACCCCGGTGAACAGCTCCTCGCCCT
TGCTCACCATGGTGGCGACCGGTGGATCCCGGGCCCGCGGTACCGTCGACTGCAGAATTCGGTTCACTAA
ACGAGCCCGGTTCACTAAACGAGCTCTGCTTATATAGACCTCCCACCGTACACGCCTACCGCCCATTTGC
GTCAATGGGGCGGAGTTGTTACGACATTTTGGAAAGTCCCGTTGATTTTGGTGCCAAAACAAACTCCCAT
TGACGTCAATGGGGTGGAGACTTGGAAATCCCCGTGAGTCAAACCGCTATCCACGCCCATTGATGTACTG
CCAAAACCGCATCACCATGGTAATAGCGATGACTAATACGTAGATGTACTGCCAAGTAGGAAAGTCCCAT
AAGGTCATGTACTGGGCATAATGCCAGGCGGGCCATTTACCGTCATTGACGTCAATAGGGGGCGTACTTG
GCATATGATACACTTGATGTACTGCCAAGTGGGCAGTTTACCGTAAATACTCCACCCATTGACGTCAATG
GAAAGTCCCTATTGGCGTTACTATGGGAACATACGTCATTATTGACGTCAATGGGCGGGGGTCGTTGGGC
GGTCAGCCAGGCGGGCCATTTACCGTAAGTTATGTAACGCGGAACTCCATATATGGGCTATGAACTAATG
ACCCCGTAATTGATTACTATTAATAACTAGCACGCGTTCGAAGCTTGAGCTCGGTCCCCTCGGGGTTGGG
AGGTGGGTCTGAAACGATAATGGTGAATATCCCTGCCTAACTCTATTCACTATAGAAAGTACAGCAAAAA
CTATTCTTAAACCTACCAAGCCTCCTACTATCATTATGAATAATTTTATATACCACAGCCAATTTGTTAT
GTTAAACCAATTCCACAAACTTGCCCATTTATCTAATTCCAATAATTCTTGTTCATTCTTTTCTTGCTGG
TTTTGCGATTCTTCAATTAAGGAGTGTATTAAGCTTGTGTAATTGTTAATTTCTCTGTCCCACTCCATCC
AGGTCGTGTGATTCCAAATCTGTTCCAGAGATTTATTACTCCAACTAGCATTCCAAGGCACAGCAGTGGT
GCAAATGAGTTTTCCAGAGCAACCCCAAATCCCCAGGAGCTGTTGATCCTTTAGGTATCTTTCCACAGCC
AGGATTCTTGCCTGGAGCTGCTTGATGCCCCAGACTGTGAGTTGCAACAGATGCTGTTGCGCCTCAATAG
CCCTCAGCAAATTGTTCTGCTGCTGCACTATACCAGACAATAATTGTCTGGCCTGTACCGTCAGCGTCAT
TGACGCTGCGCCCATAGTGCTTCCTGCTGCTCCCAAGAACCCAAGGAACAAAGCTCCTATTCCCACTGCT
CTTTTTTCTCTCTGCACCACTCTTCTCTTTGCCTTGGTGGGTGCTACTCCTAATGGTTCAATTTTTACTA
CTTTATATTTATATAATTCACTTCTCCAATTGTCCCTCATATCTCCTCCTTATGGTGTTTTACTAAACTT
TTCCATGTTCTAATCCTCATCCTGTCTACTTGCCACACAATCATCACCTGCCATCTGTTTTCCATAATCC
CTAATGATCTTTGCTTTTCTTCTTGGCACTACTTTTATGTCACTATTATCTTGTATTACTACTGCCCCTT
CACCTTTCCAGAGGAGCTTTGCTGGTCCTTTCCAAAGTGGATTTCTGCTGTCCCTGTAATAAACCCGAAA
ATTTTGAATTTTTGTAATTTGTTTTTGTAATTCTTTAGTTTGTATGTCTGTTGCTATTATGTCTACTATT
CTTTCCCCTGCACTGTACCCCCCAATCCCCCCTTTTCTTTTAAAATTGTGGATGAATACTGCCATTTGTA
CTGCTGTCTTAAGATGTTCAGCCTGATCTCTTACCTGTCCTATAATTTTCTTTAATTCTTTATTCATAGA
TTCTACTACTCCTTGACTTTGGGGATTGTAGGGAATTTCCAGGTCTGAAGATCCTGCTGCTTGCTGTGCT
TTTTTCTTACTTTTGTTTTGCTCTTCCTCTATCTTGTCTAAAGCTTCCTTGGTGTCTTTTATCTCTATCC
TTTGATGCACACAATAGAGGGTTGCTACTGTATTATATAATGATCTAAGTTCTTCTGATCCTGTCTGAAG
GGATGGTTGTAGCTGTCCCAGTATTTGTCTACAGCCTTCTGATGTTTCTAACAGGCCAGTATTAACTGCG
AATCGTTCTAGCTCCCTGCTTGCCCATACTATATGTTTTAATTTATATTTTTTCTTTCCCCCTGGCCTTA
ACCGAATTTTTTCCCATCGCGATCTAATTCTCCCCCGCTTAATACTGACGCTCTCGCACCCATCTCTCTC
CTTCTAGCCTCCGCTAGTCAAAATTTTTGGCGTACTCACCAGTCGCCGCCCCTCGCCTCTTGCCGTGCGC
GCTTCAGCAAGCCGAGTCCTGCGTCGAGAGAGCTCCTCTGGTTTCCCTTTCGCTTTCAAGTCCCTGTTCG
GGCGCCACTGCTAGAGATTTTCCACACTGACTAAAAGGGTCTGAGGGATCTCTAGTTACCAGAGTCACAC
AACAGACGGGCACACACTACTTGAAGCACTCAAGGCAAGCTTTATTGAGGCTTAAGCAGTGGGTTCCCTA
GTTAGCCAGAGAGCTCCCAGGCTCAGATCTGGTCTAACCAGAGAGACCCAGTACAGGCAAAAAGCAGCTG
CTTATATGCAGGATCTGAGGGCTCGCCACTCCCCAGTCCCGCCCAGGCCACGCCTCCCATGGTAATAGCG
ATGACTAATACGTAGATGTACTGCCAAGTAGGAAAGTCCCATAAGGTCATGTACTGGGCATAATGCCAGG
CGGGCCATTTACCGTCATTGACGTCAATAGGGGGCGTACTTGGCATATGATACACTTGATGTACTGCCAA
GTGGGCAGTTTACCGTAAATACTCCACCCATTGACGTCAATGGAAAGTCCCTATTGGCGTTACTATGGGA
ACATACGTCATTATTGACGTCAATGGGCGGGGGTCGTTGGGCGGTCAGCCAGGCGGGCCATTTACCGTAA
GTTATGTAACGCGGAACTCCATATATGGGCTATGAACTAATGACCCCGTAATTGATTACTATTAATAACT
AGTCAATAATCAATGTCGACCCAGGTGGCACTTTTCGGGGAAATGTGCGCGGAACCCCTATTTGTTTATT
TTTCTAAATACATTCAAATATGTATCCGCTCATGAGACAATAACCCTGATAAATGCTTCAATAATATTGA
AAAAGGAAGAGTATGAGTATTCAACATTTCCGTGTCGCCCTTATTCCCTTTTTTGCGGCATTTTGCCTTC
CTGTTTTTGCTCACCCAGAAACGCTGGTGAAAGTAAAAGATGCTGAAGATCAGTTGGGTGCACGAGTGGG
TTACATCGAACTGGATCTCAACAGCGGTAAGATCCTTGAGAGTTTTCGCCCCGAAGAACGTTTTCCAATG
ATGAGCACTTTTAAAGTTCTGCTATGTGGCGCGGTATTATCCCGTATTGACGCCGGGCAAGAGCAACTCG
GTCGCCGCATACACTATTCTCAGAATGACTTGGTTGAGTACTCACCAGTCACAGAAAAGCATCTTACGGA
TGGCATGACAGTAAGAGAATTATGCAGTGCTGCCATAACCATGAGTGATAACACTGCGGCCAACTTACTT
CTGACAACGATCGGAGGACCGAAGGAGCTAACCGCTTTTTTGCACAACATGGGGGATCATGTAACTCGCC
TTGATCGTTGGGAACCGGAGCTGAATGAAGCCATACCAAACGACGAGCGTGACACCACGATGCCTGTAGC
AATGGCAACAACGTTGCGCAAACTATTAACTGGCGAACTACTTACTCTAGCTTCCCGGCAACAATTAATA
GACTGGATGGAGGCGGATAAAGTTGCAGGACCACTTCTGCGCTCGGCCCTTCCGGCTGGCTGGTTTATTG
CTGATAAATCTGGAGCCGGTGAGCGTGGGTCTCGCGGTATCATTGCAGCACTGGGGCCAGATGGTAAGCC
CTCCCGTATCGTAGTTATCTACACGACGGGGAGTCAGGCAACTATGGATGAACGAAATAGACAGATCGCT
GAGATAGGTGCCTCACTGATTAAGCATTGGTAACTGTCAGACCAAGTTTACTCATATATACTTTAGATTG
ATTTAAAACTTCATTTTTAATTTAAAAGGATCTAGGTGAAGATCCTTTTTGATAATCTCATGACCAAAAT
CCCTTAACGTGAGTTTTCGTTCCACTGAGCGTCAGACCCCGTAGAAAAGATCAAAGGATCTTC
